Addgene plasmid #192264: pET-15b(ETNPPL)
Purpose: Coding sequence of mouse ETNPPL is inserted in pET-15b vector
Depositing lab: Toshihide Yamashita. Depositing organization: The University of Osaka. Publication: Utilization of ethanolamine phosphate phospholyase as a unique astrocytic marker. Tsujioka H, Yamashita T. Front Cell Neurosci. 2023 Jan 30;17:1097512. doi: 10.3389/fncel.2023.1097512. eCollection 2023. PubMed 36794261.
Backbone
  Vector backbone: pET-15b
  Backbone manufacturer: Millipore
  Backbone size w/o insert (bp): 5710
  Total vector size (bp): 7210
  Vector type: Bacterial Expression
Growth in bacteria
  Bacterial resistance: Ampicillin, 100 μg/mL
  Growth temperature: 37°C
  Growth strain: DH5alpha
  Copy number: High Copy
Gene/Insert
  Gene/Insert name: ethanolamine phosphate phospholyase (alt names: Etnppl; Agxt2l1)
  Species: M. musculus (mouse)
  Insert size (bp): 1500
  GenBank ID: NM_027907.3
  Entrez Gene: Etnppl (a.k.a. 1300019H02Rik, Agxt2l1)
  Tag / fusion protein: His-tag (N terminal on backbone)
  Cloning method: Gibson Cloning
  Sequencing primers: 5′ taagcatggtcaagggtgat; 3′ gccatggactccaagagtgg
Terms and licenses: Academic/Nonprofit Terms; Industry Terms: Not Available to Industry
How to cite: pET-15b(ETNPPL) was a gift from Toshihide Yamashita (Addgene plasmid # 192264 ; http://n2t.net/addgene:192264 ; RRID:Addgene_192264)
