[The description below was written by a language model from this plasmid's Addgene catalogue record and pLannotate feature annotations shown in this document.]
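Description:
pET-15b(ETNPPL) is a bacterial expression plasmid of about 7.2 kb in which the roughly 1.5 kb coding sequence of mouse ethanolamine phosphate phospholyase (Etnppl, also called Agxt2l1) was inserted into the pET-15b backbone by Gibson assembly. The plasmid replicates in E. coli from a ColE1/pMB1-type origin and retains the pBR322-derived bom region and rop gene. The catalogue nonetheless lists it as high copy, although rop normally moderates copy number. Selection is by ampicillin through the β-lactamase gene under its own promoter. Several short tetracycline-resistance fragments and a tet promoter are annotated, but these are non-functional remnants of the pBR322 ancestry rather than a usable marker.

Expression follows the standard pET arrangement. A T7 promoter is followed immediately by a lac operator and the T7 gene 10 ribosome binding site, and the T7 terminator lies downstream. The plasmid also carries lacI with its own promoter, so transcription stays repressed until IPTG is added, and expression requires a host that supplies T7 RNA polymerase. The open reading frame begins with the backbone's N-terminal His-tag, which the automated annotation picks up as a short fragment of a composite 6xHis tag. A thrombin cleavage site comes next, then Etnppl, so the tag can be removed after affinity purification. A small hit to a T7 gene 10-derived solubility tag lies after the insert and is most likely residual vector sequence rather than part of the fusion.

Etnppl is a pyridoxal-phosphate-dependent enzyme that breaks phosphoethanolamine down to ammonia, inorganic phosphate and acetaldehyde. The construct is suited to producing recombinant His-tagged mouse protein. The associated work concerns ETNPPL as an astrocyte marker, but the record does not state how the protein was used.
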