Features (pLannotate 1.2.2; 21 found; start..end, strand, type, name):
    111..215     +  promoter       AmpR promoter: bla
    216..1076    +  CDS            AmpR: β-lactamase; bla; confers resistance to ampicillin, carbenicillin, and related antibiotics
   1247..1835    +  rep_origin     ori: high-copy-number ColE1/pMB1/pBR322/pUC origin of replication
   2021..2160    -  misc_feature   bom: basis of mobility region from pBR322
   2262..2453    -  CDS            rop: Rop protein, which maintains plasmids at low copy number; rop
   2470..2850    +  CDS            YPB1_ECOLX: Protein predicted: Swiss-Prot protein existence level 4. From Escherichia coli.
   3092..3716    -  CDS            TcR (fragment): tetracycline efflux protein; tet; confers resistance to tetracycline
   3731..3752    -  protein_bind   CAP binding site: CAP binding activates transcription in the presence of cAMP. E. coli catabolite activator protein
   3765..4847    -  CDS            lacI: lac repressor; lacI; The lac repressor binds to the lac operator to inhibit transcription in E. coli. This inhibition can be relieved by adding lactose or isopropyl-β-D-thiogalactopyranoside (IPTG).
   4848..4925    -  promoter       lacI promoter: lacI
   4933..5212    -  CDS            TcR (fragment): tetracycline efflux protein; tet; confers resistance to tetracycline
   5234..5252    +  promoter       T7 promoter: promoter for bacteriophage T7 RNA polymerase
   5253..5277    +  protein_bind   lac operator: The lac repressor binds to the lac operator to inhibit transcription in E. coli. This inhibition can be relieved by adding lactose or isopropyl-β-D-thiogalactopyranoside (IPTG). lac repressor encoded by lacI
   5292..5314    +  RBS            RBS: efficient ribosome binding site from bacteriophage T7 gene 10 (Olins and Rangwala, 1989)
   5333..5349    +  CDS            capTEV™ (fragment): composite tag for in vivo biotinylation, TEV protease cleavage, and 6xHis tagging
   5360..5377    +  CDS            thrombin site: thrombin recognition and cleavage site
   5381..6877    +  CDS            Etnppl: AT2L1_MOUSE - Also known as Agxt2l1. Experimental evidence at transcript level: Swiss-Prot protein existence level 2. Catalyzes the pyridoxal-phosphate-dependent breakdown of phosphoethanolamine, converting it to ammonia, inorganic phosphate and acetaldehyde. From Mus musculus (Mouse).
   6898..6947    +  CDS            SET1 (fragment): solubility-enhancement tag derived from T7 phage gene 10B
   6955..7002    +  terminator     T7 terminator: transcription terminator for bacteriophage T7 RNA polymerase
   7025..7129    -  CDS            TcR (fragment): tetracycline efflux protein; tet; confers resistance to tetracycline
   7177..7205    -  promoter       tet promoter: E. coli promoter for tetracycline efflux protein gene
>Addgene plasmid #192264 | pET-15b(ETNPPL) | addgene full sequence | sequence record 380516 | Addgene NGS Result
ATGAGAATTCTTGAAGACGAAAGGGCCTCGTGATACGCCTATTTTTATAGGTTAATGTCATGATAATAAT
GGTTTCTTAGACGTCAGGTGGCACTTTTCGGGGAAATGTGCGCGGAACCCCTATTTGTTTATTTTTCTAA
ATACATTCAAATATGTATCCGCTCATGAGACAATAACCCTGATAAATGCTTCAATAATATTGAAAAAGGA
AGAGTATGAGTATTCAACATTTCCGTGTCGCCCTTATTCCCTTTTTTGCGGCATTTTGCCTTCCTGTTTT
TGCTCACCCAGAAACGCTGGTGAAAGTAAAAGATGCTGAAGATCAGTTGGGTGCACGAGTGGGTTACATC
GAACTGGATCTCAACAGCGGTAAGATCCTTGAGAGTTTTCGCCCCGAAGAACGTTTTCCAATGATGAGCA
CTTTTAAAGTTCTGCTATGTGGCGCGGTATTATCCCGTGTTGACGCCGGGCAAGAGCAACTCGGTCGCCG
CATACACTATTCTCAGAATGACTTGGTTGAGTACTCACCAGTCACAGAAAAGCATCTTACGGATGGCATG
ACAGTAAGAGAATTATGCAGTGCTGCCATAACCATGAGTGATAACACTGCGGCCAACTTACTTCTGACAA
CGATCGGAGGACCGAAGGAGCTAACCGCTTTTTTGCACAACATGGGGGATCATGTAACTCGCCTTGATCG
TTGGGAACCGGAGCTGAATGAAGCCATACCAAACGACGAGCGTGACACCACGATGCCTGCAGCAATGGCA
ACAACGTTGCGCAAACTATTAACTGGCGAACTACTTACTCTAGCTTCCCGGCAACAATTAATAGACTGGA
TGGAGGCGGATAAAGTTGCAGGACCACTTCTGCGCTCGGCCCTTCCGGCTGGCTGGTTTATTGCTGATAA
ATCTGGAGCCGGTGAGCGTGGGTCTCGCGGTATCATTGCAGCACTGGGGCCAGATGGTAAGCCCTCCCGT
ATCGTAGTTATCTACACGACGGGGAGTCAGGCAACTATGGATGAACGAAATAGACAGATCGCTGAGATAG
GTGCCTCACTGATTAAGCATTGGTAACTGTCAGACCAAGTTTACTCATATATACTTTAGATTGATTTAAA
ACTTCATTTTTAATTTAAAAGGATCTAGGTGAAGATCCTTTTTGATAATCTCATGACCAAAATCCCTTAA
CGTGAGTTTTCGTTCCACTGAGCGTCAGACCCCGTAGAAAAGATCAAAGGATCTTCTTGAGATCCTTTTT
TTCTGCGCGTAATCTGCTGCTTGCAAACAAAAAAACCACCGCTACCAGCGGTGGTTTGTTTGCCGGATCA
AGAGCTACCAACTCTTTTTCCGAAGGTAACTGGCTTCAGCAGAGCGCAGATACCAAATACTGTCCTTCTA
GTGTAGCCGTAGTTAGGCCACCACTTCAAGAACTCTGTAGCACCGCCTACATACCTCGCTCTGCTAATCC
TGTTACCAGTGGCTGCTGCCAGTGGCGATAAGTCGTGTCTTACCGGGTTGGACTCAAGACGATAGTTACC
GGATAAGGCGCAGCGGTCGGGCTGAACGGGGGGTTCGTGCACACAGCCCAGCTTGGAGCGAACGACCTAC
ACCGAACTGAGATACCTACAGCGTGAGCTATGAGAAAGCGCCACGCTTCCCGAAGGGAGAAAGGCGGACA
GGTATCCGGTAAGCGGCAGGGTCGGAACAGGAGAGCGCACGAGGGAGCTTCCAGGGGGAAACGCCTGGTA
TCTTTATAGTCCTGTCGGGTTTCGCCACCTCTGACTTGAGCGTCGATTTTTGTGATGCTCGTCAGGGGGG
CGGAGCCTATGGAAAAACGCCAGCAACGCGGCCTTTTTACGGTTCCTGGCCTTTTGCTGGCCTTTTGCTC
ACATGTTCTTTCCTGCGTTATCCCCTGATTCTGTGGATAACCGTATTACCGCCTTTGAGTGAGCTGATAC
CGCTCGCCGCAGCCGAACGACCGAGCGCAGCGAGTCAGTGAGCGAGGAAGCGGAAGAGCGCCTGATGCGG
TATTTTCTCCTTACGCATCTGTGCGGTATTTCACACCGCAATGGTGCACTCTCAGTACAATCTGCTCTGA
TGCCGCATAGTTAAGCCAGTATACACTCCGCTATCGCTACGTGACTGGGTCATGGCTGCGCCCCGACACC
CGCCAACACCCGCTGACGCGCCCTGACGGGCTTGTCTGCTCCCGGCATCCGCTTACAGACAAGCTGTGAC
CGTCTCCGGGAGCTGCATGTGTCAGAGGTTTTCACCGTCATCACCGAAACGCGCGAGGCAGCTGCGGTAA
AGCTCATCAGCGTGGTCGTGAAGCGATTCACAGATGTCTGCCTGTTCATCCGCGTCCAGCTCGTTGAGTT
TCTCCAGAAGCGTTAATGTCTGGCTTCTGATAAAGCGGGCCATGTTAAGGGCGGTTTTTTCCTGTTTGGT
CACTGATGCCTCCGTGTAAGGGGGATTTCTGTTCATGGGGGTAATGATACCGATGAAACGAGAGAGGATG
CTCACGATACGGGTTACTGATGATGAACATGCCCGGTTACTGGAACGTTGTGAGGGTAAACAACTGGCGG
TATGGATGCGGCGGGACCAGAGAAAAATCACTCAGGGTCAATGCCAGCGCTTCGTTAATACAGATGTAGG
TGTTCCACAGGGTAGCCAGCAGCATCCTGCGATGCAGATCCGGAACATAATGGTGCAGGGCGCTGACTTC
CGCGTTTCCAGACTTTACGAAACACGGAAACCGAAGACCATTCATGTTGTTGCTCAGGTCGCAGACGTTT
TGCAGCAGCAGTCGCTTCACGTTCGCTCGCGTATCGGTGATTCATTCTGCTAACCAGTAAGGCAACCCCG
CCAGCCTAGCCGGGTCCTCAACGACAGGAGCACGATCATGCGCACCCGTGGCCAGGACCCAACGCTGCCC
GAGATGCGCCGCGTGCGGCTGCTGGAGATGGCGGACGCGATGGATATGTTCTGCCAAGGGTTGGTTTGCG
CATTCACAGTTCTCCGCAAGAATTGATTGGCTCCAATTCTTGGAGTGGTGAATCCGTTAGCGAGGTGCCG
CCGGCTTCCATTCAGGTCGAGGTGGCCCGGCTCCATGCACCGCGACGCAACGCGGGGAGGCAGACAAGGT
ATAGGGCGGCGCCTACAATCCATGCCAACCCGTTCCATGTGCTCGCCGAGGCGGCATAAATCGCCGTGAC
GATCAGCGGTCCAATGATCGAAGTTAGGCTGGTAAGAGCCGCGAGCGATCCTTGAAGCTGTCCCTGATGG
TCGTCATCTACCTGCCTGGACAGCATGGCCTGCAACGCGGGCATCCCGATGCCGCCGGAAGCGAGAAGAA
TCATAATGGGGAAGGCCATCCAGCCTCGCGTCGCGAACGCCAGCAAGACGTAGCCCAGCGCGTCGGCCGC
CATGCCGGCGATAATGGCCTGCTTCTCGCCGAAACGTTTGGTGGCGGGACCAGTGACGAAGGCTTGAGCG
AGGGCGTGCAAGATTCCGAATACCGCAAGCGACAGGCCGATCATCGTCGCGCTCCAGCGAAAGCGGTCCT
CGCCGAAAATGACCCAGAGCGCTGCCGGCACCTGTCCTACGAGTTGCATGATAAAGAAGACAGTCATAAG
TGCGGCGACGATAGTCATGCCCCGCGCCCACCGGAAGGAGCTGACTGGGTTGAAGGCTCTCAAGGGCATC
GGTCGAGATCCCGGTGCCTAATGAGTGAGCTAACTTACATTAATTGCGTTGCGCTCACTGCCCGCTTTCC
AGTCGGGAAACCTGTCGTGCCAGCTGCATTAATGAATCGGCCAACGCGCGGGGAGAGGCGGTTTGCGTAT
TGGGCGCCAGGGTGGTTTTTCTTTTCACCAGTGAGACGGGCAACAGCTGATTGCCCTTCACCGCCTGGCC
CTGAGAGAGTTGCAGCAAGCGGTCCACGCTGGTTTGCCCCAGCAGGCGAAAATCCTGTTTGATGGTGGTT
AACGGCGGGATATAACATGAGCTGTCTTCGGTATCGTCGTATCCCACTACCGAGATATCCGCACCAACGC
GCAGCCCGGACTCGGTAATGGCGCGCATTGCGCCCAGCGCCATCTGATCGTTGGCAACCAGCATCGCAGT
GGGAACGATGCCCTCATTCAGCATTTGCATGGTTTGTTGAAAACCGGACATGGCACTCCAGTCGCCTTCC
CGTTCCGCTATCGGCTGAATTTGATTGCGAGTGAGATATTTATGCCAGCCAGCCAGACGCAGACGCGCCG
AGACAGAACTTAATGGGCCCGCTAACAGCGCGATTTGCTGGTGACCCAATGCGACCAGATGCTCCACGCC
CAGTCGCGTACCGTCTTCATGGGAGAAAATAATACTGTTGATGGGTGTCTGGTCAGAGACATCAAGAAAT
AACGCCGGAACATTAGTGCAGGCAGCTTCCACAGCAATGGCATCCTGGTCATCCAGCGGATAGTTAATGA
TCAGCCCACTGACGCGTTGCGCGAGAAGATTGTGCACCGCCGCTTTACAGGCTTCGACGCCGCTTCGTTC
TACCATCGACACCACCACGCTGGCACCCAGTTGATCGGCGCGAGATTTAATCGCCGCGACAATTTGCGAC
GGCGCGTGCAGGGCCAGACTGGAGGTGGCAACGCCAATCAGCAACGACTGTTTGCCCGCCAGTTGTTGTG
CCACGCGGTTGGGAATGTAATTCAGCTCCGCCATCGCCGCTTCCACTTTTTCCCGCGTTTTCGCAGAAAC
GTGGCTGGCCTGGTTCACCACGCGGGAAACGGTCTGATAAGAGACACCGGCATACTCTGCGACATCGTAT
AACGTTACTGGTTTCACATTCACCACCCTGAATTGACTCTCTTCCGGGCGCTATCATGCCATACCGCGAA
AGGTTTTGCGCCATTCGATGGTGTCCGGGATCTCGACGCTCTCCCTTATGCGACTCCTGCATTAGGAAGC
AGCCCAGTAGTAGGTTGAGGCCGTTGAGCACCGCCGCCGCAAGGAATGGTGCATGCAAGGAGATGGCGCC
CAACAGTCCCCCGGCCACGGGGCCTGCCACCATACCCACGCCGAAACAAGCGCTCATGAGCCCGAAGTGG
CGAGCCCGATCTTCCCCATCGGTGATGTCGGCGATATAGGCGCCAGCAACCGCACCTGTGGCGCCGGTGA
TGCCGGCCACGATGCGTCCGGCGTAGAGGATCGAGATCTCGATCCCGCGAAATTAATACGACTCACTATA
GGGGAATTGTGAGCGGATAACAATTCCCCTCTAGAAATAATTTTGTTTAACTTTAAGAAGGAGATATACC
ATGGGCAGCAGCCATCATCATCATCATCACAGCAGCGGCCTGGTGCCGCGCGGCAGCCATATGTGCGAGC
TCTATAGCAAGCAGGACACCCTGGCGCTGAGGGAGAGGCACATCGGGCCCTCGTGCAAAATTTTCTTTGC
CGCGGATCCCATCAAAATAATGCGAGCCCAGGGGCAGTACATGTTTGATGAGAAAGGCGAACGGTACTTA
GACTGCATCAACAACGTGGCGCATGTGGGACACTGTCACCCAGAAGTGGTCAAAGCTGCCGCGAAACAGA
TGGAATTACTAAATACAAATTCTCGCTTCCTCCACGACAACATCATTGAGTTTGCCAAGCGCCTTACTGC
CACCCTGCCTCAGGAGCTCTCCGTTTGCTACTTCACAAACTCCGGATCCGAAGCCAATGACTTAGCCTTA
CGTCTGGCACGGCAGTTCCGAGGCCACCAGGATGTGATCACCCTTGACCATGCTTACCACGGCCACCTGT
CGTCATTAATTGAGATCAGTCCTTATAAGTTTCAGAAGGGCAAAGATGTCAAGAGGGAAACTGTACATGT
GGCACCAGCTCCAGACACTTACAGAGGGAAATACAGAGAGGACCACGAAGACCCATCCACTGCATATGCC
GACGAGGTGAAGAAGATCATTGAAGAGGCTCACAGCAGCGGAAGGAAGATTGCTGCCTTTATTGCTGAAT
CCATGCAGAGTTGTGGTGGACAAATTATTCCTCCAGCAGGCTACTTCCAGAAAGTGGCTGAACACATTCA
CAAAGCAGGAGGTGTGTTCATTGCTGACGAAGTTCAAGTAGGCTTTGGCAGAGTTGGGAGGTACTTCTGG
AGCTTCCAGATGTATGGTGAAGACTTCGTTCCAGACATCGTCACCATGGGGAAACCTATGGGCAACGGTC
ACCCGATATCCTGTGTGGTGACAACCAAAGAAATTGCAGAAGCCTTCAGCAGCTCGGGCATGGAATATTT
CAATACGTATGGAGGAAATCCAGTGTCTTGTGCAGTTGGCTTGGCTGTGCTGGATGTAATTGAAAAGGAG
AACCTTCAAGGGAATGCTGTCAGAGTGGGGACCTATCTCATGGAGCTGCTGAGTGAACAGAAGGCTAAGC
ATCCCTTGATAGGGGACATCAGAGGTGTCGGCCTTTTTATCGGCATCGATTTGGTGAAGGACCGTGAGAA
AAGAACACCTGCGACAGCTGAAGCACAGCACATCATCTACGAGATGAAAGGAAAGGGGGTACTTCTCAGT
GCCGATGGCCCTCACAGGAACGTGCTGAAAATAAAACCACCCATGTGCTTCACGGAAGACGATGCAAAGT
TCCTGGTGGACCACCTTGACGGCATTTTAACAGTTTTAGAAGAAGCCATGGACTCCAAGAGTGGAACTGT
GTTCTCTGAGAACACAGCTTACAGAACAAAGATGCCTAAGGAAATACAAGTGGAATTGCCCAACCTTAGT
GCCACCGAGGCCAGAGAAATCCCCAGGGGAAAGAGAAATGGTGTATGCTCAGACCAGCAAGCCCTGCTCA
GCAAAAGACTCAAGACATGAATATGCTCGAGGATCCGGCTGCTAACAAAGCCCGAAAGGAAGCTGAGTTG
GCTGCTGCCACCGCTGAGCAATAACTAGCATAACCCCTTGGGGCCTCTAAACGGGTCTTGAGGGGTTTTT
TGCTGAAAGGAGGAACTATATCCGGATATCCCGCAAGAGGCCCGGCAGTACCGGCATAACCAAGCCTATG
CCTACAGCATCCAGGGTGACGGTGCCGAGGATGACGATGAGCGCATTGTTAGATTTCATACACGGTGCCT
GACTGCGTTAGCAATTTAACTGTGATAAACTACCGCATTAAAGCTTATCGATGATAAGCTGTCAAAC
